Addgene plasmid #231712: KHC065 pBABE pU6 BRD2 K1-2C
Purpose: KHC065 (pBABE pU6 BRD2 K1-2C), gRNA and cas9D10A mammalian expression vector for CRISPR mediated cutting of BRD2 at the N-terminus, use with KHC064
Depositing lab: Alessio Ciulli. Depositing organization: University of Dundee. Publication: Development of BromoTag: A "Bump-and-Hole"-PROTAC System to Induce Potent, Rapid, and Selective Degradation of Tagged Target Proteins. Bond AG, Craigon C, Chan KH, Testa A, Karapetsas A, Fasimoye R, Macartney T, Blow JJ, Alessi DR, Ciulli A. J Med Chem. 2021 Oct 28;64(20):15477-15502. doi: 10.1021/acs.jmedchem.1c01532. Epub 2021 Oct 15. PubMed 34652918.
Backbone
  Vector backbone: pBABE-pU6
  Backbone size w/o insert (bp): 5316
  Total vector size (bp): 5337
  Vector type: Mammalian Expression, CRISPR
Growth in bacteria
  Bacterial resistance: Ampicillin, 100 μg/mL
  Growth temperature: 37°C
  Growth strain: DH5alpha
  Copy number: Unknown
Gene/Insert
  Gene/Insert name: gRNA for Brd2 and Cas9D10A
  gRNA/shRNA sequence: TCAGCCGCGGAAAGTCCGGG
  Species: H. sapiens (human)
  Entrez Gene: BRD2 (a.k.a. BRD2-IT1, D6S113E, FSH, FSHRG1, FSRG1, NAT, O27.1.1, RING3, RNF3)
  Cloning method: Unknown
  Sequencing primers: 5′ pLKO.1
Terms and licenses: Academic/Nonprofit Terms; Industry Terms: Not Available to Industry
How to cite: KHC065 pBABE pU6 BRD2 K1-2C was a gift from Alessio Ciulli (Addgene plasmid # 231712 ; http://n2t.net/addgene:231712 ; RRID:Addgene_231712)
