[The description below was written by a language model from this plasmid's Addgene catalogue record and pLannotate feature annotations shown in this document.]
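Description:
KHC065 pBABE pU6 BRD2 K1-2C is a guide RNA expression plasmid built on pBABE-pU6, a Moloney murine leukemia virus-derived retroviral backbone adapted for CRISPR work in mammalian cells. It is propagated in E. coli through a high-copy ColE1/pUC-type origin and selected with ampicillin via the β-lactamase gene and its native promoter. The annotated retroviral framework comprises MMLV long terminal repeats, an MESV-type Ψ packaging signal fragment and a truncated gag segment lacking its start codon. These elements would in principle allow packaging of the transcript into retroviral particles, although the record describes the plasmid simply as a mammalian expression vector.

The payload is a human U6 RNA polymerase III promoter driving a 20-nucleotide spacer against human BRD2, fused to the Streptococcus pyogenes gRNA scaffold. This cassette lies in reverse orientation relative to the viral transcript. Downstream, an SV40 enhancer/early promoter drives puromycin N-acetyltransferase, allowing puromycin selection of cells that have taken up the plasmid. The catalogue entry names the insert as "gRNA for Brd2 and Cas9D10A", but the feature table shows no Cas9 coding sequence. A total size of about 5.4 kb would also be too small to hold one, so the nickase is presumably supplied from another construct, possibly the partner plasmid.

The stated purpose is CRISPR-mediated cutting at the N-terminus of BRD2, used together with the companion plasmid KHC064. That use is consistent with a paired-guide D10A nickase strategy, in which two offset nicks create the break. The associated publication concerns the BromoTag degron system, suggesting use in N-terminal knock-in tagging of endogenous BRD2, though the record does not describe the donor template.
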