Features (pLannotate 1.2.2; 13 found; start..end, strand, type, name):
    582..856     +  misc_feature   MESV Ψ (fragment): packaging signal of murine embryonic stem cell virus
    923..1339    +  CDS            gag (truncated): truncated Moloney murine leukemia virus (MMLV) gag gene lacking the start codon
   1370..1445    -  misc_RNA       gRNA scaffold: guide RNA scaffold for the Streptococcus pyogenes CRISPR/Cas9 system
   1475..1715    -  promoter       U6 promoter: RNA polymerase III promoter for human U6 snRNA
   1732..2061    +  promoter       SV40 promoter: SV40 enhancer and early promoter
   2071..2670    +  CDS            PuroR: puromycin N-acetyltransferase; pac from Streptomyces alboniger; confers resistance to puromycin
   2769..2890    +  LTR            3' LTR (ΔU3) (fragment): self-inactivating 3' long terminal repeat (LTR) from Moloney murine leukemia virus
   2891..3360    +  LTR            LTR: long terminal repeat from Moloney murine leukemia virus
   3426..3478    -  CDS            lacI (fragment): lac repressor; lacI; The lac repressor binds to the lac operator to inhibit transcription in E. coli. This inhibition can be relieved by adding lactose or isopropyl-β-D-thiogalactopyranoside (IPTG).
   3661..4249    -  rep_origin     ori: high-copy-number ColE1/pMB1/pBR322/pUC origin of replication
   4409..5269    -  CDS            AmpR: β-lactamase; bla; confers resistance to ampicillin, carbenicillin, and related antibiotics
   5270..5374    -  promoter       AmpR promoter: bla
   5405..458     +  LTR            LTR (across the origin): long terminal repeat from Moloney murine leukemia virus
>Addgene plasmid #231712 | KHC065 pBABE pU6 BRD2 K1-2C | addgene full sequence | sequence record 461769 | Addgene NGS Result
CAAACAGGATATCTGTGGTAAGCAGTTCCTGCCCCGGCTCAGGGCCAAGAACAGATGGAACAGCTGAATA
TGGGCCAAACAGGATATCTGTGGTAAGCAGTTCCTGCCCCGGCTCAGGGCCAAGAACAGATGGTCCCCAG
ATGCGGTCCAGCCCTCAGCAGTTTCTAGAGAACCATCAGATGTTTCCAGGGTGCCCCAAGGACCTGAAAT
GACCCTGTGCCTTATTTGAACTAACCAATCAGTTCGCTTCTCGCTTCTGTTCGCGCGCTTCTGCTCCCCG
AGCTCAATAAAAGAGCCCACAACCCCTCACTCGGGGCGCCAGTCCTCCGATTGACTGAGTCGCCCGGGTA
CCCGTGTATCCAATAAACCCTCTTGCAGTTGCATCCGACTTGTGGTCTCGCTGTTCCTTGGGAGGGTCTC
CTCTGAGTGATTGACTACCCGTCAGCGGGGGTCTTTCATTTGGGGGCTCGTCCGGGATCGGGAGACCCCT
GCCCAGGGACCACCGACCCACCACCGGGAGGCAAGCTGGCCAGCAACTTATCTGTGTCTGTCCGATTGTC
TAGTGTCTATGACTGATTTTATGCGCCTGCGTCGGTACTAGTTAGCTAACTAGCTCTGTATCTGGCGGAC
CCGTGGTGGAACTGACGAGTTCTGAACACCCGGCCGCAACCCTGGGAGACGTCCCAGGGACTTTGGGGGC
CGTTTTTGTGGCCCGACCTGAGGAAGGGAGTCGATGTGGAATCCGACCCCGTCAGGATATGTGGTTCTGG
TAGGAGACGAGAACCTAAAACAGTTCCCGCCTCCGTCTGAATTTTTGCTTTCGGTTTGGAACCGAAGCCG
CGCGTCTTGTCTGCTGCAGCGCTGCAGCATCGTTCTGTGTTGTCTCTGTCTGACTGTGTTTCTGTATTTG
TCTGAAAATTAGGGCCAGACTGTTACCACTCCCTTAAGTTTGACCTTAGGTCACTGGAAAGATGTCGAGC
GGATCGCTCACAACCAGTCGGTAGATGTCAAGAAGAGACGTTGGGTTACCTTCTGCTCTGCAGAATGGCC
AACCTTTAACGTCGGATGGCCGCGAGACGGCACCTTTAACCGAGACCTCATCACCCAGGTTAAGATCAAG
GTCTTTTCACCTGGCCCGCATGGACACCCAGACCAGGTCCCCTACATCGTGACCTGGGAAGCCTTGGCTT
TTGACCCCCCTCCCTGGGTCAAGCCCTTTGTACACCCTAAGCCTCCGCCTCCTCTTCCTCCATCCGCCCC
GTCTCTCCCCCTTGAACCTCCTCGTTCGACCCCGCCTCGATCCTCCCTTTATCCAGCCCTCACTCCTTCT
CTAGGCGCCGGCCGGATCTGCGGCCGCGAATTCAAAAAAGCACCGACTCGGTGCCACTTTTTCAAGTTGA
TAACGGACTAGCCTTATTTTAACTTGCTATTTCTAGCTCTAAAACCCCGGACTTTCCGCGGCTGACGGTG
TTTCGTCCTTTCCACAAGATATATAAAGCCAAGAAATCGAAATACTTTCAAGTTACGGTAAGCATATGAT
AGTCCATTTTAAAACATAATTTTAAAACTGCAAACTACCCAAGAAATTATTACTTTCTACGTCACGTATT
TTGTACTAATATCTTTGTGTTTACAGTCAAATTAATTCTAATTATCTCTCTAACAGCCTTGTATCGTATA
TGCAAATATGAAGGAATCATGGGAAATAGGCCCTCGTCGACCCTGTGGAATGTGTGTCAGTTAGGGTGTG
GAAAGTCCCCAGGCTCCCCAGCAGGCAGAAGTATGCAAAGCATGCATCTCAATTAGTCAGCAACCAGGTG
TGGAAAGTCCCCAGGCTCCCCAGCAGGCAGAAGTATGCAAAGCATGCATCTCAATTAGTCAGCAACCATA
GTCCCGCCCCTAACTCCGCCCATCCCGCCCCTAACTCCGCCCAGTTCCGCCCATTCTCCGCCCCATGGCT
GACTAATTTTTTTTATTTATGCAGAGGCCGAGGCCGCCTCGGCCTCTGAGCTATTCCAGAAGTAGTGAGG
AGGCTTTTTTGGAGGCCTAGGCTTTTGCAAAAAGCTTACCATGACCGAGTACAAGCCCACGGTGCGCCTC
GCCACCCGCGACGACGTCCCCAGGGCCGTACGCACCCTCGCCGCCGCGTTCGCCGACTACCCCGCCACGC
GCCACACCGTCGATCCGGACCGCCACATCGAGCGGGTCACCGAGCTGCAAGAACTCTTCCTCACGCGCGT
CGGGCTCGACATCGGCAAGGTGTGGGTCGCGGACGACGGCGCCGCGGTGGCGGTCTGGACCACGCCGGAG
AGCGTCGAAGCGGGGGCGGTGTTCGCCGAGATCGGCCCGCGCATGGCCGAGTTGAGCGGTTCCCGGCTGG
CCGCGCAGCAACAGATGGAAGGCCTCCTGGCGCCGCACCGGCCCAAGGAGCCCGCGTGGTTCCTGGCCAC
CGTCGGCGTCTCGCCCGACCACCAGGGCAAGGGTCTGGGCAGCGCCGTCGTGCTCCCCGGAGTGGAGGCG
GCCGAGCGCGCCGGGGTGCCCGCCTTCCTGGAGACCTCCGCGCCCCGCAACCTCCCCTTCTACGAGCGGC
TCGGCTTCACCGTCACCGCCGACGTCGAGGTGCCCGAAGGACCGCGCACCTGGTGCATGACCCGCAAGCC
CGGTGCCTGACGCCCGCCCCACGACCCGCAGCGCCCGACCGAAAGGAGCGCACGACCCCATGCATCGATA
AAATAAAAGATTTTATTTAGTCTCCAGAAAAAGGGGGGAATGAAAGACCCCACCTGTAGGTTTGGCAAGC
TAGCTTAAGTAACGCCATTTTGCAAGGCATGGAAAAATACATAACTGAGAATAGAGAAGTTCAGATCAAG
GTCAGGAACAGATGGAACAGCTGAATATGGGCCAAACAGGATATCTGTGGTAAGCAGTTCCTGCCCCGGC
TCAGGGCCAAGAACAGATGGAACAGCTGAATATGGGCCAAACAGGATATCTGTGGTAAGCAGTTCCTGCC
CCGGCTCAGGGCCAAGAACAGATGGTCCCCAGATGCGGTCCAGCCCTCAGCAGTTTCTAGAGAACCATCA
GATGTTTCCAGGGTGCCCCAAGGACCTGAAATGACCCTGTGCCTTATTTGAACTAACCAATCAGTTCGCT
TCTCGCTTCTGTTCGCGCGCTTCTGCTCCCCGAGCTCAATAAAAGAGCCCACAACCCCTCACTCGGGGCG
CCAGTCCTCCGATTGACTGAGTCGCCCGGGTACCCGTGTATCCAATAAACCCTCTTGCAGTTGCATCCGA
CTTGTGGTCTCGCTGTTCCTTGGGAGGGTCTCCTCTGAGTGATTGACTACCCGTCAGCGGGGGTCTTTCA
CATGCAGCATGTATCAAAATTAATTTGGTTTTTTTTCTTAAGTATTTACATTAAATGGCCATAGTTGCAT
TAATGAATCGGCCAACGCGCGGGGAGAGGCGGTTTGCGTATTGGGCGCTCTTCCGCTTCCTCGCTCACTG
ACTCGCTGCGCTCGGTCGTTCGGCTGCGGCGAGCGGTATCAGCTCACTCAAAGGCGGTAATACGGTTATC
CACAGAATCAGGGGATAACGCAGGAAAGAACATGTGAGCAAAAGGCCAGCAAAAGGCCAGGAACCGTAAA
AAGGCCGCGTTGCTGGCGTTTTTCCATAGGCTCCGCCCCCCTGACGAGCATCACAAAAATCGACGCTCAA
GTCAGAGGTGGCGAAACCCGACAGGACTATAAAGATACCAGGCGTTTCCCCCTGGAAGCTCCCTCGTGCG
CTCTCCTGTTCCGACCCTGCCGCTTACCGGATACCTGTCCGCCTTTCTCCCTTCGGGAAGCGTGGCGCTT
TCTCATAGCTCACGCTGTAGGTATCTCAGTTCGGTGTAGGTCGTTCGCTCCAAGCTGGGCTGTGTGCACG
AACCCCCCGTTCAGCCCGACCGCTGCGCCTTATCCGGTAACTATCGTCTTGAGTCCAACCCGGTAAGACA
CGACTTATCGCCACTGGCAGCAGCCACTGGTAACAGGATTAGCAGAGCGAGGTATGTAGGCGGTGCTACA
GAGTTCTTGAAGTGGTGGCCTAACTACGGCTACACTAGAAGAACAGTATTTGGTATCTGCGCTCTGCTGA
AGCCAGTTACCTTCGGAAAAAGAGTTGGTAGCTCTTGATCCGGCAAACAAACCACCGCTGGTAGCGGTGG
TTTTTTTGTTTGCAAGCAGCAGATTACGCGCAGAAAAAAAGGATCTCAAGAAGATCCTTTGATCTTTTCT
ACGGGGTCTGACGCTCAGTGGAACGAAAACTCACGTTAAGGGATTTTGGTCATGAGATTATCAAAAAGGA
TCTTCACCTAGATCAGTTTGCGGCCGTAAATCAATCTAAAGTATATATGAGTAAACTTGGTCTGACAGTT
ACCAATGCTTAATCAGTGAGGCACCTATCTCAGCGATCTGTCTATTTCGTTCATCCATAGTTGCCTGACT
CCCCGTCGTGTAGATAACTACGATACGGGAGGGCTTACCATCTGGCCCCAGTGCTGCAATGATACCGCGA
GACCCACGCTCACCGGCTCCAGATTTATCAGCAATAAACCAGCCAGCCGGAAGGGCCGAGCGCAGAAGTG
GTCCTGCAACTTTATCCGCCTCCATCCAGTCTATTAATTGTTGCCGGGAAGCTAGAGTAAGTAGTTCGCC
AGTTAATAGTTTGCGCAACGTTGTTGCCATTGCTACAGGCATCGTGGTGTCACGCTCGTCGTTTGGTATG
GCTTCATTCAGCTCCGGTTCCCAACGATCAAGGCGAGTTACATGATCCCCCATGTTGTGCAAAAAAGCGG
TTAGCTCCTTCGGTCCTCCGATCGTTGTCAGAAGTAAGTTGGCCGCAGTGTTATCACTCATGGTTATGGC
AGCACTGCATAATTCTCTTACTGTCATGCCATCCGTAAGATGCTTTTCTGTGACTGGTGAGTACTCAACC
AAGTCATTCTGAGAATAGTGTATGCGGCGACCGAGTTGCTCTTGCCCGGCGTCAATACGGGATAATACCG
CGCCACATAGCAGAACTTTAAAAGTGCTCATCATTGGAAAACGTTCTTCGGGGCGAAAACTCTCAAGGAT
CTTACCGCTGTTGAGATCCAGTTCGATGTAACCCACTCGTGCACCCAACTGATCTTCAGCATCTTTTACT
TTCACCAGCGTTTCTGGGTGAGCAAAAACAGGAAGGCAAAATGCCGCAAAAAAGGGAATAAGGGCGACAC
GGAAATGTTGAATACTCATACTCTTCCTTTTTCAATATTATTGAAGCATTTATCAGGGTTATTGTCTCAT
GAGCGGATACATATTTGAATGTATTTAGAAAAATAAACAAATAGGGGTTCCGCGCACATTTCCCCGAAAA
GTGCCACCTGCAGCCTGAATATGGGC
