>Addgene plasmid #231712 | KHC065 pBABE pU6 BRD2 K1-2C | depositor partial sequence | sequence record 455585 | primer LKO.1 5' reads into gRNA TCAGCCGCGGAAAGTCCGGG
GATTTCTTGGCTTTATATATCTTGTGGAAAGGACGAAACACCGTCAGCCGCGGAAAGTCCGGGGTTTTAG
AGCTAGAAATAGCAAGTTAAAATAAGGCTAGTCCGTTATCAACTTGAAAAAGTGGCACCGAGTCGGTGCT
TTTTTGAATTCGCGGCCGCAGATCCGGCCGGCGCCTAGAGAAGGAGTGAGGGCTGGATAAAGGGAGGATC
GAGGCGGGGTCGAACGAGGAGGTTCAAGGGGGAGAGACGGGGCGGATGGAGGAAGAGGAGGCGGAGGCTT
AGGGTGTACAAAGGGCTTGACCCAGGGAGGGGGGTCAAAAGCCAAGGCTTCCCAGGTCACGATGTAGGGG
ACCTGGTCTGGGTGTCCATGCGGGCCAGGTGAAAAGACCTTGATCTTAACCTGGGTGATGAGGTCTCGGT
TAAAGGTGCCGTCTCGCGGCCATCCGACGTTAAAGGTTGGCCATTCTGCAGAGCAGAAGGTAACCCAACG
TCTCTTCTTGACATCTACCGACTGGTTGTGAGCGATCCGCTCGACATCTTTCCAGTGACCTAAGGTCAAA
CTTAAGGGAGTGGTAACAGTCTGGCCCTAATTTTCAGACAAATACAGAAACACAGTCAGACAGAGACAAC
ACAGAACGATGCTGCAGCGCTGCAGCAGACAAGACGCGCGGCTTCGGTTCCAAACCGAAAGCAAAAATTC
AGACGGAGGCGGGAACTGTTTTAGGTTCTCGTCTCCTACCAGAACCACATATCCTGACGGGGTCGGATTC
CACATCGACTCCCTTCCTCAGGTCGGGCCACAAAAACGGCCCCCAAAGTCCCTGGGACGTCTCCCAGGGT
TGCGGCCGGGTGTTCAGAACTCGTCAGTTCCACCACGGGTCCGCCAGATACAGAGCTAGTTAGCTAACTA
GTACCGACGCAGGCGCATAAAATCAGTCATAGACACTAGACAATCGGACAGACACAGATAAGTTGCTGGC
CAGCTTGCCTCCCGGTGGTGGGTCGGTGGTCCCTGGGCAGGGGTCTCCCGATCCCGGACGAGCCCCCAAA
TGAAAGACCCCCGCTGACGGGTAGTCAATCACTCAGAGGAGACCCTCCCAAGGAACAGCGAGACCACAAG
TCGGATGCAACTGCAGAAGGGTTATTGGAAACCCGGGTACCCGGGCGAATCAGTCAATCGGAGGAATGGG
CCCCCAATAANAGGGTTT
